>Addgene plasmid #186982 | pDF0385 pcmv-hudiscas7-11-r1045-gggs-r1122 | addgene full sequence | sequence record 369886 | Addgene NGS Result
CCGAAAAGTGCCACCTGACGTCGACGGATCGGGAGATCGATCTCCCGATCCCCTAGGGTCTACTCTCAGT
ACAATCTGCTCTGATGCCGCATAGTTAAGCCAGTATCTGCTCCCTGCTTGTGTGTTGGAGGTCGCTGAGT
AGTGCGCGAGCAAAATTTAAGCTACAACAAGGCAAGGCTTGACCGACAATTGCATGAAGAATCTGCTTAG
GGTTAGGCGTTTTGCGCTGCTTCGCGATGTACGGGCCAGATATACGCGTTGACATTGATTATTGACTAGT
TATTAATAGTAATCAATTACGGGGTCATTAGTTCATAGCCCATATATGGAGTTCCGCGTTACATAACTTA
CGGTAAATGGCCCGCCTGGCTGACCGCCCAACGACCCCCGCCCATTGACGTCAATAATGACGTATGTTCC
CATAGTAACGCCAATAGGGACTTTCCATTGACGTCAATGGGTGGAGTATTTACGGTAAACTGCCCACTTG
GCAGTACATCAAGTGTATCATATGCCAAGTACGCCCCCTATTGACGTCAATGACGGTAAATGGCCCGCCT
GGCATTATGCCCAGTACATGACCTTATGGGACTTTCCTACTTGGCAGTACATCTACGTATTAGTCATCGC
TATTACCATGGTGATGCGGTTTTGGCAGTACATCAATGGGCGTGGATAGCGGTTTGACTCACGGGGATTT
CCAAGTCTCCACCCCATTGACGTCAATGGGAGTTTGTTTTGGCACCAAAATCAACGGGACTTTCCAAAAT
GTCGTAACAACTCCGCCCCATTGACGCAAATGGGCGGTAGGCGTGTACGGTGGGAGGTCTATATAAGCAG
AGCTGGTTTAGTGAACCGTCAGATCCGCTAGAGATCCGCGGCCGCTAATACGACTCACTATAGGGAGAGC
CGCCACCATGACGACTACTATGAAGATTTCAATTGAATTCCTCGAGCCGTTTCGGATGACCAAATGGCAG
GAAAGCACTAGGCGAAACAAGAACAACAAGGAATTTGTTCGCGGCCAAGCTTTTGCAAGATGGCATAGAA
ATAAGAAGGATAACACAAAAGGGCGGCCTTACATAACTGGGACATTGCTGCGGTCCGCAGTAATTAGAAG
CGCGGAAAACCTGCTGACATTGAGTGATGGGAAAATTAGCGAAAAGACATGTTGTCCTGGGAAATTTGAT
ACGGAAGATAAAGACAGGTTGCTGCAATTGAGGCAGCGGTCCACCCTTCGTTGGACCGATAAGAACCCCT
GTCCAGATAACGCTGAAACTTACTGCCCGTTTTGCGAACTTCTCGGGAGATCCGGTAACGATGGAAAGAA
GGCTGAGAAGAAGGATTGGCGCTTTCGTATTCATTTTGGCAATCTTTCCCTTCCAGGGAAGCCCGATTTC
GACGGGCCAAAAGCTATAGGCAGCCAACGGGTACTTAACAGGGTCGATTTCAAATCCGGTAAGGCCCATG
ACTTCTTTAAGGCTTACGAAGTCGACCATACTAGGTTTCCCCGCTTCGAAGGGGAGATTACCATAGATAA
TAAAGTCAGCGCTGAAGCCAGGAAACTGCTCTGTGATTCTCTCAAGTTTACGGATCGGCTGTGTGGAGCT
CTGTGCGTAATCAGGTTCGATGAATATACACCAGCAGCCGATAGTGGGAAACAAACCGAAAATGTCCAAG
CAGAACCGAATGCTAATCTCGCTGAAAAGACCGCAGAGCAAATTATTAGCATTCTGGACGATAATAAGAA
AACCGAATATACCCGCCTGCTTGCTGATGCTATTCGTTCACTCCGCCGCTCTAGTAAACTTGTCGCTGGC
TTGCCAAAGGATCATGACGGGAAGGATGACCATTACCTCTGGGATATCGGCAAGAAGAAGAAAGACGAAA
ACTCTGTCACTATTAGGCAAATCCTTACGACCTCAGCAGACACCAAGGAACTCAAGAATGCCGGAAAATG
GAGAGAATTCTGCGAGAAGCTGGGTGAAGCGCTGTACCTCAAGAGTAAAGACATGAGTGGCGGCCTGAAA
ATTACTCGGAGAATACTGGGCGATGCTGAATTCCATGGAAAGCCCGATCGGCTTGAAAAGAGCCGGTCTG
TGTCAATCGGATCTGTGTTGAAAGAAACTGTGGTATGCGGCGAACTGGTCGCTAAAACGCCCTTCTTCTT
CGGAGCGATAGACGAAGATGCAAAACAAACCGACCTGCAAGTACTCCTCACTCCCGATAACAAGTATAGA
CTGCCAAGAAGCGCCGTGCGAGGTATACTCCGTCGAGATCTTCAAACCTATTTTGATAGCCCATGCAATG
CTGAGTTGGGTGGACGGCCATGCATGTGTAAGACGTGTAGGATTATGAGAGGGATCACGGTGATGGATGC
GCGCAGTGAGTACAATGCCCCGCCAGAAATAAGGCATCGTACCCGCATTAATCCCTTCACAGGCACGGTT
GCGGAAGGTGCCCTGTTTAATATGGAAGTAGCCCCCGAGGGGATTGTCTTTCCATTTCAACTCCGGTACC
GGGGCTCTGAAGATGGGCTGCCCGATGCACTGAAAACGGTGTTGAAATGGTGGGCTGAGGGGCAGGCATT
CATGAGTGGCGCTGCCTCAACCGGGAAGGGCCGATTCCGGATGGAAAATGCTAAATATGAAACGCTGGAT
CTGAGCGACGAGAATCAAAGGAATGACTATCTTAAGAATTGGGGATGGCGTGACGAGAAGGGGCTCGAGG
AACTGAAGAAACGACTGAACTCAGGTCTGCCAGAGCCCGGTAATTATAGGGATCCAAAATGGCACGAGAT
TAACGTTTCCATTGAGATGGCAAGCCCTTTTATTAATGGCGACCCAATCCGCGCAGCCGTGGACAAACGT
GGTACAGATGTGGTTACCTTCGTTAAGTATAAAGCTGAAGGGGAAGAGGCGAAACCCGTATGTGCATACA
AGGCCGAATCTTTTAGAGGGGTGATCAGAAGTGCCGTGGCACGCATTCATATGGAAGATGGCGTCCCTTT
GACTGAGTTGACTCACAGTGACTGTGAATGTCTCCTGTGCCAAATCTTTGGAAGTGAGTATGAAGCCGGC
AAAATAAGGTTTGAAGATCTCGTATTCGAAAGTGACCCGGAACCTGTGACCTTCGATCATGTGGCCATCG
ATAGATTCACTGGCGGTGCAGCTGATAAGAAGAAATTCGATGATTCCCCTCTGCCCGGTAGCCCTGCAAG
ACCGCTCATGTTGAAAGGCTCCTTCTGGATCCGCAGGGACGTTCTCGAGGACGAAGAGTACTGTAAGGCA
CTCGGTAAGGCTCTTGCAGATGTGAATAATGGCCTTTATCCCCTCGGTGGAAAGAGCGCCATCGGCTACG
GACAGGTCAAGAGTCTGGGTATAAAGGGAGATGATAAGAGGATTTCTCGCCTCATGAATCCTGCCTTTGA
TGAGACAGATGTAGCCGTTCCAGAAAAGCCCAAAACTGATGCCGAGGTTCGCATCGAGGCAGAGAAAGTA
TATTACCCACACTATTTCGTCGAACCCCATAAGAAGGTGGAACGCGAGGAGAAACCCTGTGGTCATCAAA
AGTTCCACGAGGGGCGACTGACAGGTAAAATTCGGTGTAAGCTCATTACCAAGACACCCCTCATCGTCCC
AGATACTAGTAATGACGATTTCTTCAGACCTGCGGATAAAGAAGCTCGGAAGGAAAAGGACGAATATCAT
AAATCATATGCTTTCTTCAGACTTCATAAACAAATCATGATTCCCGGGAGCGAATTGAGAGGAATGGTGA
GTAGTGTCTACGAAACTGTGACAAATTCTTGCTTCAGGATATTTGATGAGACTAAACGGTTGTCATGGCG
GATGGATGCTGATCACCAGAATGTGCTGCAAGACTTTCTCCCAGGTCGAGTGACCGCCGATGGGAAACAT
ATACAAAAGTTTTCCGAAACTGCAAGGGTGCCTTTCTATGACAAAACGCAGAAACATTTTGACATTCTTG
ATGAGCAAGAAATTGCTGGTGAGAAACCTGTTCGGATGTGGGTCAAGCGTTTTATTAAACGAGGGGGTGG
GTCAAGAGATAGTAGATACCAAAAGGCCTTTCAAGAGATACCCGAGAACGACCCAGACGGATGGGAGTGT
AAAGAGGGCTACCTTCATGTCGTCGGCCCCAGCAAAGTAGAGTTTAGTGACAAGAAAGGGGATGTGATCA
ATAACTTTCAAGGAACACTCCCATCAGTTCCCAACGACTGGAAAACAATTAGGACGAACGATTTTAAGAA
TAGGAAAAGGAAGAATGAACCTGTGTTTTGTTGTGAGGATGATAAGGGCAATTACTATACCATGGCTAAA
TATTGCGAAACCTTCTTCTTCGATCTGAAGGAGAACGAGGAATACGAGATCCCCGAGAAAGCAAGAATCA
AATACAAAGAACTGCTCAGGGTCTATAACAACAATCCTCAAGCAGTGCCGGAGAGCGTATTTCAGTCTAG
AGTTGCCCGGGAAAACGTGGAAAAGCTGAAGTCCGGAGATCTTGTGTATTTCAAACATAATGAAAAGTAC
GTAGAGGACATCGTCCCAGTGCGGATTTCCCGAACTGTAGACGATAGGATGATCGGCAAACGTATGAGCG
CCGATCTGCGGCCGTGCCATGGAGATTGGGTGGAAGATGGTGATCTCAGTGCCTTGAATGCATATCCCGA
GAAAAGACTCCTCTTGCGCCACCCCAAAGGACTCTGCCCTGCTTGCCGGCTCTTTGGAACCGGATCTTAC
AAGGGCAGAGTCAGGTTTGGATTCGCGTCACTCGAAAACGATCCGGAGTGGCTGATCCCAGGCAAGAATC
CCGGCGATCCGTTTCACGGCGGGCCGGTGATGCTCTCATTGTTGGAACGGCCTCGCCCGACTTGGAGTAT
ACCGGGATCCGACAATAAGTTTAAAGTGCCTGGCAGAAAGTTTTACGTCCACCACCACGCCTGGAAAACC
ATTAAGGACGGGAACCATCCCACAACAGGCAAAGCTATTGAACAAAGCCCTAATAACCGCACTGTAGAAG
CTCTCGCCGGCGGGAATTCCTTTAGCTTCGAAATTGCCTTTGAGAACCTGAAAGAATGGGAGCTGGGTTT
GCTCATCCACAGCCTGCAACTCGAAAAGGGTCTGGCGCATAAACTTGGAATGGCAAAGTCTATGGGATTT
GGTTCAGTTGAAATTGACGTCGAATCAGTGCGCCTGAGAAAAGATTGGAAGCAATGGCGGAATGGCAATT
CCGAAATTCCCAACTGGTTGGGAAAAGGATTTGCTAAACTGAAGGAATGGTTCCGGGACGAGCTCGATTT
TATAGAAAATCTTAAGAAACTTCTTTGGTTTCCTGAGGGCGACCAAGCACCCCGGGTTTGCTACCCCATG
CTGCGAAAGAAGGACGATCCTAATGGGAATAGCGGTTACGAAGAACTCAAAGACGGGGAATTCAAGAAAG
AAGATCGGCAGAAGAAGCTGACCACGCCGTGGACACCGTGGGCATAACCGGTCATCATCACCATCACCAT
TGAGTTTAAACCCGCTGATCAGCCTCGACTGTGCCTTCTAGTTGCCAGCCATCTGTTGTTTGCCCCTCCC
CCGTGCCTTCCTTGACCCTGGAAGGTGCCACTCCCACTGTCCTTTCCTAATAAAATGAGAAAATTGCATC
GCATTGTCTGAGTAGGTGTCATTCTATTCTGGGGGGTGGGGTGGGGCAGGACAGCAAGGGGGAGGATTGG
GAAGACAATAGCAGGCATGCTGGGGATGCGGTGGGCTCTATGGCTTCTGAGGCGGAAAGAACCAGCTGGG
GCTCGATACCGTCGACCTCTAGCTAGAGCTTGGCGTAATCATGGTCATAGCTGTTTCCTGTGTGAAATTG
TTATCCGCTCACAATTCCACACAACATACGAGCCGGAAGCATAAAGTGTAAAGCCTAGGGTGCCTAATGA
GTGAGCTAACTCACATTAATTGCGTTGCGCTCACTGCCCGCTTTCCAGTCGGGAAACCTGTCGTGCCAGC
TGCATTAATGAATCGGCCAACGCGCGGGGAGAGGCGGTTTGCGTATTGGGCGCTCTTCCGCTTCCTCGCT
CACTGACTCGCTGCGCTCGGTCGTTCGGCTGCGGCGAGCGGTATCAGCTCACTCAAAGGCGGTAATACGG
TTATCCACAGAATCAGGGGATAACGCAGGAAAGAACATGTGAGCAAAAGGCCAGCAAAAGGCCAGGAACC
GTAAAAAGGCCGCGTTGCTGGCGTTTTTCCATAGGCTCCGCCCCCCTGACGAGCATCACAAAAATCGACG
CTCAAGTCAGAGGTGGCGAAACCCGACAGGACTATAAAGATACCAGGCGTTTCCCCCTGGAAGCTCCCTC
GTGCGCTCTCCTGTTCCGACCCTGCCGCTTACCGGATACCTGTCCGCCTTTCTCCCTTCGGGAAGCGTGG
CGCTTTCTCATAGCTCACGCTGTAGGTATCTCAGTTCGGTGTAGGTCGTTCGCTCCAAGCTGGGCTGTGT
GCACGAACCCCCCGTTCAGCCCGACCGCTGCGCCTTATCCGGTAACTATCGTCTTGAGTCCAACCCGGTA
AGACACGACTTATCGCCACTGGCAGCAGCCACTGGTAACAGGATTAGCAGAGCGAGGTATGTAGGCGGTG
CTACAGAGTTCTTGAAGTGGTGGCCTAACTACGGCTACACTAGAAGAACAGTATTTGGTATCTGCGCTCT
GCTGAAGCCAGTTACCTTCGGAAAAAGAGTTGGTAGCTCTTGATCCGGCAAACAAACCACCGCTGGTAGC
GGTGGTTTTTTTGTTTGCAAGCAGCAGATTACGCGCAGAAAAAAAGGATCTCAAGAAGATCCTTTGATCT
TTTCTACGGGGTCTGACACTCAGTGGAACGAAAACTCACGTTAAGGGATTTTGGTCATGAGATTATCAAA
AAGGATCTTCACCTAGATCCTTTTAAATTAAAAATGAAGTTTTAAATCAATCTAAAGTATATATGAGTAA
ACTTGGTCTGACAGTTACCAATGCTTAATCAGTGAGGCACCTATCTCAGCGATCTGTCTATTTCGTTCAT
CCATAGTTGCCTGACTCCCCGTCGTGTAGATAACTACGATACGGGAGGGCTTACCATCTGGCCCCAGTGC
TGCAATGATACCGCGAGACCCACGCTCACCGGCTCCAGATTTATCAGCAATAAACCAGCCAGCCGGAAGG
GCCGAGCGCAGAAGTGGTCCTGCAACTTTATCCGCCTCCATCCAGTCTATTAATTGTTGCCGGGAAGCTA
GAGTAAGTAGTTCGCCAGTTAATAGTTTGCGCAACGTTGTTGCCATTGCTACAGGCATCGTGGTGTCACG
CTCGTCGTTTGGTATGGCTTCATTCAGCTCCGGTTCCCAACGATCAAGGCGAGTTACATGATCCCCCATG
TTGTGCAAAAAAGCGGTTAGCTCCTTCGGTCCTCCGATCGTTGTCAGAAGTAAGTTGGCCGCAGTGTTAT
CACTCATGGTTATGGCAGCACTGCATAATTCTCTTACTGTCATGCCATCCGTAAGATGCTTTTCTGTGAC
TGGTGAGTACTCAACCAAGTCATTCTGAGAATAGTGTATGCGGCGACCGAGTTGCTCTTGCCCGGCGTCA
ATACGGGATAATACCGCGCCACATAGCAGAACTTTAAAAGTGCTCATCATTGGAAAACGTTCTTCGGGGC
GAAAACTCTCAAGGATCTTACCGCTGTTGAGATCCAGTTCGATGTAACCCACTCGTGCACCCAACTGATC
TTCAGCATCTTTTACTTTCACCAGCGTTTCTGGGTGAGCAAAAACAGGAAGGCAAAATGCCGCAAAAAAG
GGAATAAGGGCGACACGGAAATGTTGAATACTCATACTCTTCCTTTTTCAATATTATTGAAGCATTTATC
AGGGTTATTGTCTCATGAGCGGATACATATTTGAATGTATTTAGAAAAATAAACAAATAGGGGTTCCGCG
CACATTTCC
Features (pLannotate 1.2.2; 14 found; start..end, strand, type, name):
     62..106     -  misc_feature   bom (fragment): basis of mobility region from pBR322
    261..640     +  enhancer       CMV enhancer: human cytomegalovirus immediate early enhancer
    641..844     +  promoter       CMV promoter: human cytomegalovirus (CMV) immediate early promoter
    886..904     +  promoter       T7 promoter: promoter for bacteriophage T7 RNA polymerase
   5559..5783    +  polyA_signal   bGH poly(A) signal: bovine growth hormone polyadenylation signal
   5787..5808    +  promoter       SV40 promoter (fragment): SV40 enhancer and early promoter
   5813..5829    +  misc_feature   MCS (fragment): pBluescript multiple cloning site
   5878..5894    -  protein_bind   lac operator: The lac repressor binds to the lac operator to inhibit transcription in E. coli. This inhibition can be relieved by adding lactose or isopropyl-β-D-thiogalactopyranoside (IPTG). lac repressor encoded by lacI
   5902..5932    -  promoter       lac promoter: promoter for the E. coli lac operon
   5947..5968    -  protein_bind   CAP binding site: CAP binding activates transcription in the presence of cAMP. E. coli catabolite activator protein
   5981..6073    -  CDS            lacI (fragment): lac repressor; lacI; The lac repressor binds to the lac operator to inhibit transcription in E. coli. This inhibition can be relieved by adding lactose or isopropyl-β-D-thiogalactopyranoside (IPTG).
   6256..6844    -  rep_origin     ori: high-copy-number ColE1/pMB1/pBR322/pUC origin of replication
   7015..7875    -  CDS            AmpR: β-lactamase; bla; confers resistance to ampicillin, carbenicillin, and related antibiotics
   7876..7980    -  promoter       AmpR promoter: bla
