[The description below was written by a language model from this plasmid's Addgene catalogue record and pLannotate feature annotations shown in this document.]
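Description:
pDF0385 pcmv-hudiscas7-11-r1045-gggs-r1122 is a 7,989 nt mammalian expression plasmid on a pCMV backbone that encodes an engineered, shortened variant of the type III-E CRISPR effector Cas7-11 from the species the record gives as D. ishitomonii. It is propagated in E. coli as a high-copy plasmid through a ColE1/pUC-type origin and selected with ampicillin via the β-lactamase gene and its native promoter. No mammalian selection marker is annotated; only a short SV40 promoter fragment is present. Short remnants of a pBR322 bom region, a pBluescript multiple cloning site and a lac promoter/operator/lacI segment are backbone leftovers with no apparent role in the payload.

The expression cassette consists of the human cytomegalovirus immediate early enhancer and promoter, followed by a T7 promoter that could permit in vitro transcription, and ends in a bovine growth hormone polyadenylation signal. The automated annotation did not label the roughly 4.6 kb interval between the T7 promoter and the poly(A) signal, but its position and size are consistent with this being where the Cas7-11 coding sequence sits. The "hu" in the name suggests human codon optimisation, although the record does not say so explicitly. The recorded mutation is a deletion between residues R1045 and R1122, bridged by a short GGGS linker, which yields a more compact protein. No epitope tags, localisation signals or guide RNA cassette are annotated, so a crRNA would presumably be supplied from a separate construct.

The stated purpose is mammalian expression of this truncated variant. It comes from work on the structure and engineering of the Cas7-11 effector complex, an RNA-guided, RNA-targeting system.
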