Addgene plasmid #186982: pDF0385 pcmv-hudiscas7-11-r1045-gggs-r1122
Purpose: mammalian expression of cas7-11-r1045-gggs-r1122
Depositing lab: Omar Abudayyeh & Jonathan Gootenberg. Publication: Structure and engineering of the type III-E CRISPR-Cas7-11 effector complex. Kato K, Zhou W, Okazaki S, Isayama Y, Nishizawa T, Gootenberg JS, Abudayyeh OO, Nishimasu H. Cell. 2022 May 25. pii: S0092-8674(22)00581-5. doi: 10.1016/j.cell.2022.05.003. PubMed 35643083.
Backbone
  Vector backbone: pCMV
  Vector type: Mammalian Expression
Growth in bacteria
  Bacterial resistance: Ampicillin, 100 μg/mL
  Growth temperature: 37°C
  Growth strain: NEB Stable
  Copy number: High Copy
Gene/Insert
  Gene/Insert name: cas7-11-r1045-gggs-r1122
  Species: D. ishitomonii
  Mutation: r1045-gggs-r1122 deletion
  Cloning method: Gibson Cloning
Terms and licenses: Academic/Nonprofit Terms; Industry Terms: Not Available to Industry
How to cite: pDF0385 pcmv-hudiscas7-11-r1045-gggs-r1122 was a gift from Omar Abudayyeh & Jonathan Gootenberg (Addgene plasmid # 186982 ; http://n2t.net/addgene:186982 ; RRID:Addgene_186982)
